Addgene plasmid #181785: pAcCAST-sgRNA_entry (CJT83)
Purpose: Expresses AcCAST. New sgRNA spacer sequences can be added using Golden Gate assembly (via SapI sites).
Depositing lab: Benjamin Kleinstiver. Depositing organization: Massachusetts General Hospital. Publication: Precise cut-and-paste DNA insertion using engineered type V-K CRISPR-associated transposases. Tou CJ, Orr B, Kleinstiver BP. Nat Biotechnol. 2023 Jan 2. doi: 10.1038/s41587-022-01574-x. PubMed 36593413.
Backbone
  Vector backbone: pUC19
  Vector type: Bacterial Expression
Growth in bacteria
  Bacterial resistance: Ampicillin, 100 μg/mL
  Growth temperature: 37°C
  Growth strain: DH5alpha
  Copy number: High Copy
Gene/Insert
  Gene/Insert name: AcTnsB, AcTnsC, AcTniQ, AcCas12k
  Species: Synthetic
  Promoter: Lac and J23119
  Cloning method: Gibson Cloning
  Sequencing primers: 5′ ACGCCAAGCTCCAAAACGATCTCA; 3′ gctagcattatacctaggactgagc
Terms and licenses: Academic/Nonprofit Terms; Industry Terms: Not Available to Industry
Depositor comments: Please visit https://www.biorxiv.org/content/10.1101/2022.01.07.475005v1 for bioRxiv preprint.
How to cite: pAcCAST-sgRNA_entry (CJT83) was a gift from Benjamin Kleinstiver (Addgene plasmid # 181785 ; http://n2t.net/addgene:181785 ; RRID:Addgene_181785)
