[The description below was written by a language model from this plasmid's Addgene catalogue record and pLannotate feature annotations shown in this document.]
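Description:
pAcCAST-sgRNA_entry (CJT83) is a pUC19-based bacterial expression plasmid of about 8 kb that carries the protein and guide RNA components of AcCAST, a type V-K CRISPR-associated transposase system. It replicates in E. coli from the high-copy ColE1/pUC origin and is selected with ampicillin through the β-lactamase gene driven by its native bla promoter.

The catalogued insert consists of four synthetic coding sequences: AcTnsB, AcTnsC, AcTniQ and AcCas12k. In type V-K systems, Cas12k is a nuclease-inactive, RNA-guided DNA-binding effector, while TnsB (the transposase), TnsC (an ATPase linking targeting to transposition) and TniQ cooperate to insert a donor transposon near the guide-specified site. The record lists lac and J23119 as the promoters. The feature table shows a lac promoter region with CAP binding site and lac operator derived from the pUC19 backbone, further short lac promoter matches within the insert region, and a residual lacI fragment. The automated annotation did not label the four CAST genes themselves, which presumably occupy the large unannotated span downstream of the lac elements, so their order and exact arrangement cannot be read from the table. An rrnB T1 terminator separates this region from the constitutive J23119 promoter, which appears to drive the sgRNA cassette, ending at a T7Te terminator.

As an entry vector, the sgRNA position lacks a target-specific spacer. New spacers are introduced by Golden Gate assembly using SapI sites. The plasmid is meant for programming AcCAST against chosen targets in bacteria. The transposon donor is not part of this record and would be supplied separately.
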