Features (pLannotate 1.2.2; 12 found; start..end, strand, type, name):
    189..777     -  rep_origin     ori: high-copy-number ColE1/pMB1/pBR322/pUC origin of replication
    948..1808    -  CDS            AmpR: β-lactamase; bla; confers resistance to ampicillin, carbenicillin, and related antibiotics
   1809..1913    -  promoter       AmpR promoter: bla
   1940..1967    -  terminator     T7Te terminator: phage T7 early transcription terminator
   2262..2295    -  promoter       J23119 promoter: bacterial promoter (Registry of Standard Biological Parts BBa J23119)
   2310..2381    -  terminator     rrnB T1 terminator: transcription terminator T1 from the E. coli rrnB gene
   4347..4377    -  promoter       lac promoter: promoter for the E. coli lac operon
   7737..7767    -  promoter       lac promoter: promoter for the E. coli lac operon
   7842..7858    -  protein_bind   lac operator: The lac repressor binds to the lac operator to inhibit transcription in E. coli. This inhibition can be relieved by adding lactose or isopropyl-β-D-thiogalactopyranoside (IPTG). lac repressor encoded by lacI
   7866..7896    -  promoter       lac promoter: promoter for the E. coli lac operon
   7911..7932    -  protein_bind   CAP binding site: CAP binding activates transcription in the presence of cAMP. E. coli catabolite activator protein
   7945..11      -  CDS            lacI (fragment) (across the origin): lac repressor; lacI; The lac repressor binds to the lac operator to inhibit transcription in E. coli. This inhibition can be relieved by adding lactose or isopropyl-β-D-thiogalactopyranoside (IPTG).
>Addgene plasmid #181785 | pAcCAST-sgRNA_entry (CJT83) | addgene full sequence | sequence record 354825 | Addgene NGS Result
GCGTATTGGGCCGCTTCCTCGCTCACTGACTCGCTGCGCTCGGTCGTTCGGCTGCGGCGAGCGGTATCAG
CTCACTCAAAGGCGGTAATACGGTTATCCACAGAATCAGGGGATAACGCAGGAAAGAACATGTGAGCAAA
AGGCCAGCAAAAGGCCAGGAACCGTAAAAAGGCCGCGTTGCTGGCGTTTTTCCATAGGCTCCGCCCCCCT
GACGAGCATCACAAAAATCGACGCTCAAGTCAGAGGTGGCGAAACCCGACAGGACTATAAAGATACCAGG
CGTTTCCCCCTGGAAGCTCCCTCGTGCGCTCTCCTGTTCCGACCCTGCCGCTTACCGGATACCTGTCCGC
CTTTCTCCCTTCGGGAAGCGTGGCGCTTTCTCATAGCTCACGCTGTAGGTATCTCAGTTCGGTGTAGGTC
GTTCGCTCCAAGCTGGGCTGTGTGCACGAACCCCCCGTTCAGCCCGACCGCTGCGCCTTATCCGGTAACT
ATCGTCTTGAGTCCAACCCGGTAAGACACGACTTATCGCCACTGGCAGCAGCCACTGGTAACAGGATTAG
CAGAGCGAGGTATGTAGGCGGTGCTACAGAGTTCTTGAAGTGGTGGCCTAACTACGGCTACACTAGAAGA
ACAGTATTTGGTATCTGCGCTCTGCTGAAGCCAGTTACCTTCGGAAAAAGAGTTGGTAGCTCTTGATCCG
GCAAACAAACCACCGCTGGTAGCGGTGGTTTTTTTGTTTGCAAGCAGCAGATTACGCGCAGAAAAAAAGG
ATCTCAAGAAGATCCTTTGATCTTTTCTACGGGGTCTGACGCTCAGTGGAACGAAAACTCACGTTAAGGG
ATTTTGGTCATGAGATTATCAAAAAGGATCTTCACCTAGATCCTTTTAAATTAAAAATGAAGTTTTAAAT
CAATCTAAAGTATATATGAGTAAACTTGGTCTGACAGTTACCAATGCTTAATCAGTGAGGCACCTATCTC
AGCGATCTGTCTATTTCGTTCATCCATAGTTGCCTGACTCCCCGTCGTGTAGATAACTACGATACGGGAG
GGCTTACCATCTGGCCCCAGTGCTGCAATGATACCGCGAGACCCACGCTCACCGGCTCCAGATTTATCAG
CAATAAACCAGCCAGCCGGAAGGGCCGAGCGCAGAAGTGGTCCTGCAACTTTATCCGCCTCCATCCAGTC
TATTAATTGTTGCCGGGAAGCTAGAGTAAGTAGTTCGCCAGTTAATAGTTTGCGCAACGTTGTTGCCATT
GCTACAGGCATCGTGGTGTCACGCTCGTCGTTTGGTATGGCTTCATTCAGCTCCGGTTCCCAACGATCAA
GGCGAGTTACATGATCCCCCATGTTGTGCAAAAAAGCGGTTAGCTCCTTCGGTCCTCCGATCGTTGTCAG
AAGTAAGTTGGCCGCAGTGTTATCACTCATGGTTATGGCAGCACTGCATAATTCTCTTACTGTCATGCCA
TCCGTAAGATGCTTTTCTGTGACTGGTGAGTACTCAACCAAGTCATTCTGAGAATAGTGTATGCGGCGAC
CGAGTTGCTCTTGCCCGGCGTCAATACGGGATAATACCGCGCCACATAGCAGAACTTTAAAAGTGCTCAT
CATTGGAAAACGTTCTTCGGGGCGAAAACTCTCAAGGATCTTACCGCTGTTGAGATCCAGTTCGATGTAA
CCCACTCGTGCACCCAACTGATCTTCAGCATCTTTTACTTTCACCAGCGTTTCTGGGTGAGCAAAAACAG
GAAGGCAAAATGCCGCAAAAAAGGGAATAAGGGCGACACGGAAATGTTGAATACTCATACTCTTCCTTTT
TCAATATTATTGAAGCATTTATCAGGGTTATTGTCTCATGAGCGGATACATATTTGAATGTATTTAGAAA
AATAAACAAATAGGGGTTCCGCGCACATTTCCCCGAAAAGTGCCACCTGCGCAGAAAGGCCCACCCGAAG
GTGAGCCGAAGAGCTCGAGATCTCGCTCTTCCTTTCAACCCATTTAGGGTTCCCCCGACGAAGGGGGTGA
TTCAGTAGCCACCACTGTGGAAATCCACATCGTTATAAATAACGACTATGGCTAAAAGCCTTACTCCTTA
TTGCTGGGAGCGCACCTATCCTGTCTTGCGACAGCAGCATCAGAAGCGGGCAGCTACCAGGCTCAGAAAG
CATGACAGTCTTCCAACTGCCAAACTAAGCCAGATTTTTCATAGTACAGAGACTCCAAGGAGCATGAACT
ACGGCGCTGTTGTATCCATATGCTAGCATTATACCTAGGACTGAGCTAGCTGTCAGGGTCTCTCTAGTAG
AGAGCGTTCACCGACAAACAACAGATAAAACGAAAGGCCCAGTCTTTCGACTGAGCCTTTCGTTTTATTT
GATGCCTGGAGATCCTTACCTAAATTAGCGCAGCTTGACGTTCTTGGTAAGTAAAGACGGCTAAATCTCG
TGCTTTTTCTTGTGGACTGCCTCTGATTGACTGTTTTCCAGTTTCAATTGCAATTCCAGCTTGTGCTGCT
TGGGATTTGATACTCTCGATTAATCGTCCATAACTCCAGCGATGAACGTTTATTCGATATTCTTTGGCGT
ATTTTTGTTGGCCTTCTTTGTAACCAGGGCATTGATTTTCTGCTCTGGATTGAATTTCACTGCTGATTTG
CTCTCGCATATCGCGGAGTTTGGGTAAAACTATACTGCCAGCTTGATATTTTTTAGCGATCGCAATAATT
GCATCTGCTAACAATCTATCCACATATTGTCCTAATTCAGATTCACCAAAAGAGTTGGGTGCATTTTGTT
TTTGGGCTTTGTGGCGTTCGTGAGATAGGCGTTGCTGTTGTTGTCGCTGACGATTCAGAAGATTATAGTT
TTCACCAAGTAGTTGTTTGACACTGCGATAAGCTATAACTTTATTTTTAACAACATCTACGACTGCTACT
GTGACTGGTTTTTCTAGTCCAAAACTAACACCTATGAGGATAGAAGATTTACCTTGATAATTAGGTTTAC
TGGGACGAGGAAAAGGGTTATTAATTCGAGCTAGTGTTGATTGCTGACGAGTAATAAAAGCTTGTTGTTT
ATCGTTGAGATCATCTTTCTGTTTTGTTTTATTTAAAATTTCGGTAATTGCTGTAACTTTCTCCTCAACT
ACCTGTTGAGTTCCTTCGGTAGTCAGCATTCGAGTATCTAAAGAACAATAAAAATTTAGTTGATTTACTT
TCCAATGTTCACCTTTTTCTTCACCTGGCAACCAAGCTATTCTTCCTGAGCGTAGAGTAAACAAACTGCT
TGAGTGCTGCCTTTTACTATTGCGTAGAATTTCTTGATCCTCTAAAAAGCGTTGGAAGTAGTGCAAATGA
CGCTTATCGCAGTAAATCTCAAAAGTAAGTTTTCCCAAGCCATTGAACCGTACAAAGAGACGATTTTTAT
CATTCTTTAACCATGTCATATCCTCGTTAGATTCATAAGCTACAGGAAAGGGAACATTAGCAGTTTTTCT
TAAAAGTGCTGCTTGCCATGCTTTTGCTTCATTTTCATTTTGCGGAACATTGAAGGTGGCAATTTCTAAG
GTTTCTAACCATTCTTCTCCTGTCAAATCTCTACCTTTGGGGATGCGACTTTGGAGTTGATCTTTTAATC
GCTCAATTTCTATTTCTTTTCTGCGCTTATTTCTGGTAAATTCTTCTGGGTTTTCATCCAGTTCACTAAT
TTGACAGTTATTTTTGAGTAGATATGCAAGAGCGCAACGAGTAAGAGGTTCTTCCGCTTCTTCGTAAGTG
CTTAAAAAAATTTTGAAAATTGAAGATGTTTTCGGTTTTGTGGATTTTTTAGTCTTTTTTACCTTTTTCT
GTTTGTCATTTTGATTCCTACGGAGCGCTTCGCTATCGGACTGAGGGGTAAATTTGCTAAAAAGTTCAGT
GGCTTTATTACGGATTACTTCTAAGCTAGATTGACTTTCTTGCTCAAGTTCTTGATCACTTTTGAGCATT
TTTAGCCAACGCTGTTTCCCTTCTATTTGCTGCTTTCTGCGTTTCTGTAAAGCAAACCAGGATTTATACA
GATAATCCACTAAAGTAATCGCTGAGGTGTAAAAACGTCCAGGTTGTCCAGTAAAAGGTTCTTGAGTTTT
CAGGGAGTTACCCAGTGTTTTGAGTAATTCAGCCGGTATTCTACCTTTTTCTAGCCAGGTTTCAAATTCT
GGGTGTTTTCCTATCTGTAGCAAAATTTCATTGATGAATGGTGTATTTTTTTCACTCATCAATTCCCATA
GTTGACGGAGGCTGTCTTCTTCAGCAACCAAGCGACATTGAATTGTGATAACGCTCATAGATCCTTTCTC
CTCTTTCAACATACGAGCCGGAAGCATAAAGTGTAAATAATTTCCGTGGTGTTCACATCTCTTTCTTGTT
TGTAACTGAGGTGCGATCGCAAATCTCTCCGTAAGAATTGCAAAGCACTCTGTAATAATGGCCTTATTCC
CACAATCTAATCACGCCTTTGCCTTTTCGCCATCTTTGCAAAAGGCAGGGAACAATGAGGACATTGACCT
TTAACCCAATCTGCGGGAATCGGGAAAGGAGTTTCACAATTAGTACATTTTATTAATAAACGTAAATTGT
GGCGATCGCATTTCATTCTATCCTTACACTGCCACTCAATCCGATGACAAGGAGATTCTGCATAACAAGC
CCCACATAACCTAATTGGTCTAGGCTTCATCGTCATTCCCTGAGAGGGGAGCATTTCTATTAATCTATCT
GCATTAACTCCCACCACAGAGGACAAAGCCTCCAACTCTTGTAGAGTAGGAAAAGGATTGAAATAAAGCT
TCTCCCAACGTGAAATCATTGCACCGAGTCCAGCAATTTTTCCCAAAGAGTATCCTGACGGTAGGCTGTT
AGCCTTAAACCGTCGCAAACGCCCTAGATAATGACTAATACTCTCCTCCTCATAAGGTTCAACATAGCCT
AACTTTGGGCGAATTTCATCATCTTCATCAATCCCTATTTCTGTTTTTGAGAGGAATATATTTTGTGCCA
TAACGACTAGCAATTTTTTCTAAAATACTTTCATCAACTCGGTGAAATCCATTTTTGAGAGAATGTAAAA
CAGCCTTAGTTAGTATCTTGATTAAAATTCCCATTCGTGCTTCTGTACTAACTGCTAAAATCTCAAAAAT
ATTGCCCTCAGCTAAATTAGATGCTTCTGGAAGAGATAAAACATCCAATTCAATTGTAGTTAATGTTTTT
TTGAAATCATCATATTCCAACCGTTCAAACTCATAGAGTGTTGGGAAATTAGTCAACAAATCACAATCGT
GTAAAAGATCATCTAACTCCTTACCTCCAGCTAAAACAATAGGAACATTACACTCTTCAAAAAGTTGTTT
CAAGTCTAGCAGTGCTTCTTTTTGAAGATTTTCCGCATTATCTATAATCACCAATTCCAATCCAAATAGT
TCCAGACTACCCGCTAATCTTGGACGTAAATCCTGTCGTTTACCTGTTGGTGCAGCATGATTAATATCCT
TCAGGATTTGTGAAAATAGCCGCTTAGAACTCGATGCAGACCAAGCCTTTACATAGGAAACTCGTTTTTT
ATCCTCATCTCGATAGTGAAGCGCGGCTCTGCTTTTTCCCACATTTCTTGGTCCAATGATTCGACCACAT
TGTTTGAGAATACGCAATTCATCTAACCATCTGAAGCATTCCGAAGCCCGATCAGTAGTGATAAAACAAG
CTCTAAAAATCTCTTCAATATCAATAGTTTTAGCAATTTGAGCTTTGATGTCTAACCTTGGGGCTAGGAC
TTCAACAATAGATTGAGTTGCAAGTTGAGGTTGCGCCATAATTTACCAAATCTTGTTCAAATTTTTTTGA
CGGTTAGAGAAAACTAACTTATGTCTCTCTTCTTCTTGAGTGTTAGGTGAAGCTGATAGATTTTCCTGTG
GTTGCTGTTCTATCTTCTCAAGCTTGATTTCTTCCCTGGAAATTCTCTCTGGTAAAACTTCCTGATTTTC
TTGTTTCTTCAAAGATTTGGAAGTCCTACTTTTGCGTAGTTCAATAACATTGGAATTTTTCTTGGATGCA
GAACGGAGACGCTTTTGTTCTGAGTTTCTTTTTGCCTTTTTATCCTCTTTCCGTTCCTCTACAAGTTCTT
TACGTTTACCCAATGCTAATAAAGCATCATAGTTAAAATGCTCCTTACGAGCATTACTTCTCTCTTTATT
CAGGGCTTTTAATTCTTCTATACTTAAATCATGGGTATCCATATTAACGGCATGAGCATAACCCAAAAAT
TCTCCTGCATTATCATCAGTTTCACCACTGTAGATATATAAACTCAGGATATGATCTGGATCATATCTCA
GCGTTACATATTCACCTTTATGTGCTTTGAGAAATTCTCCCCGATAAATCAGGTTTTCAAATTGAATAGA
TCCATGAGCTTGAACAACTCGTTGGGCTTCTTTCATCAAACAAATATCTAATTCTCGCTCATCCAAAGGT
TCAGGTAGTTTTCCTCCCATACCCTTAAACCAGCGTTCAAATCTCGTATCACGAGGCTCTTTAGGATAAG
GCTCGTGATTATAGATATCACAAAAGAAACTAGCGAGAATCTTATCCAAATCCTGAATAGTTAAACAGGC
TTCTTTCTCTGCATTTTCTGGGCGTTCCTGAACATTTGCCCCTGTATAACCAGGTAACTCTTTGAGAACT
TGAGTATTAATAGTTTTGAAAATCCGTTCCACAATACCACCTTCCGGTGGGCGATCGCGTAATTCACACT
GAAATCCTAATTTCTTACCAATAGCTTTGAGATGTTTTGAGCGAAAATCTTTACCACCATCAGTAAAAAA
ATATTGATAGGGGTGTCCACATACATCCCAAGACTTATTAAGTTGATAATCTTCAGGGTAGTTTTTAGGT
AAAATAGCGTGTCTTAAAGCTAAAGCCACCTCTGTAGAACCGGGTTGTTTAATCCATAAGCGAAAACCAA
CAACACAGCTTGAAAAAGTATCCACAATAGTAGTTAGCCAAGGACGATCAGACAGTAAATTGCCATGATT
ATCAACTATGCGAACATCCAATTTAGTATGGTCACACTGAATAATTTGGTTACTAAAGTCAGCCCTAAGT
AACTCTCCATCTCGTGTTACTACTGTCATCCAAGATCCCGAACCCGGATTTCTAACTCTTGTTTTCCGTT
TCTGTTGCTCGATTAAAGGATCTAAAATTCTATAAACAGTGGCTTGATGAGGATATTCTCCTAGCTTAAG
TTCAAGATCCACAATTGCGTGTCGCTTCACTTCACGAACTATGGATGCTGGTGATATTGGATGTTTTTCT
TTCAGACTCTTTTCATAGATTGTTGTGATGAAGTTTTGCCAATATTCGCTAACTCGATATTTTCCCTTAT
CGGCTCGTTCTATTCCTGCTGTCTCTCTTAACTTGTCTTCATCGTATTGCTTGAGAAGACGTTCCACCTG
GCGAGTAGAAACATCAAGGGTATTTGCAACTGCCTGTTTTCTCTGAGACTTAATAGTGCGGTTGGGAGAT
TCAGCAAGCCACTGGATTAGATTAAATGTCAGTTTATGTCTATCCGACGTTGCCAGAATAATTTGGGATG
GATCTACCACAAAATTACTCTTGTCAAGCAAAATAGCATCTGGAACTTGCGTCGTTCCTTCAGTAAATTC
AAATTCTTCGTCTGCCATAGATCCTTTCTCCTCTTTCAACATACGAGCCGGAAGCATAAAGTGTAAAATT
AATAAGATGATCTTCTTGAGATCGTTTTGGAGCTTGGCGTAATCATGGTCATAGCTGTTTCCTGTGTGAA
ATTGTTATCCGCTCACAATTCCACACAACATACGAGCCGGAAGCATAAAGTGTAAAGCCTGGGGTGCCTA
ATGAGTGAGCTAACTCACATTAATTGCGTTGCGCTCACTGCCCGCTTTCCAGTCGGGAAACCTGTCGTGC
CAGCTGCATTAATGAATCGGCCAACGCGCGGGGAGAGGCGGTTT
